>Addgene plasmid #103426 | LSB-hsa-miR-3144-3p | depositor full sequence | sequence record 195901 | Full Sequence
AATTGAGGGGATAACGCAGGAAAGAACATGTGAGCAAAAGGCCAGCAAAAGGCCAGGAACCGTAAAAAGG
CCGCGTTGCTGGCGTTTTTCCATAGGCTCCGCCCCCCTGACGAGCATCACAAAAATCGACGCTCAAGTCA
GAGGTGGCGAAACCCGACAGGACTATAAAGATACCAGGCGTTTCCCCCTGGAAGCTCCCTCGTGCGCTCT
CCTGTTCCGACCCTGCCGCTTACCGGATACCTGTCCGCCTTTCTCCCTTCGGGAAGCGTGGCGCTTTCTC
ATAGCTCACGCTGTAGGTATCTCAGTTCGGTGTAGGTCGTTCGCTCCAAGCTGGGCTGTGTGCACGAACC
CCCCGTTCAGCCCGACCGCTGCGCCTTATCCGGTAACTATCGTCTTGAGTCCAACCCGGTAAGACACGAC
TTATCGCCACTGGCAGCAGCCACTGGTAACAGGATTAGCAGAGCGAGGTATGTAGGCGGTGCTACAGAGT
TCTTGAAGTGGTGGCCTAACTACGGCTACACTAGAAGAACAGTATTTGGTATCTGCGCTCTGCTGAAGCC
AGTTACCTTCGGAAAAAGAGTTGGTAGCTCTTGATCCGGCAAACAAACCACCGCTGGTAGCGGTGGTTTT
TTTGTTTGCAAGCAGCAGATTACGCGCAGAAAAAAAGGATCTCAAGAAGATCCTTTGATCTTTTCTACGG
GGTCTGACGCTCAGTGGAACGAAAACTCACGTTAAGGGATTTTGGTCATGAGATTATCAAAAAGGATCTT
CACCTAGATCCTTTTAAATTAAAAATGAAGTTTTAAATCAATCTAAAGTATATATGAGTAAACTTGGTCT
GACAGTTACCAATGCTTAATCAGTGAGGCACCTATCTCAGCGATCTGTCTATTTCGTTCATCCATAGTTG
CCTGACTCCCCGTCGTGTAGATAACTACGATACGGGAGGGCTTACCATCTGGCCCCAGTGCTGCAATGAT
ACCGCGAGAACCACGCTCACCGGCTCCAGATTTATCAGCAATAAACCAGCCAGCCGGAAGGGCCGAGCGC
AGAAGTGGTCCTGCAACTTTATCCGCCTCCATCCAGTCTATTAATTGTTGCCGGGAAGCTAGAGTAAGTA
GTTCGCCAGTTAATAGTTTGCGCAACGTTGTTGCCATTGCTACAGGCATCGTGGTGTCACGCTCGTCGTT
TGGTATGGCTTCATTCAGCTCCGGTTCCCAACGATCAAGGCGAGTTACATGATCCCCCATGTTGTGCAAA
AAAGCGGTTAGCTCCTTCGGTCCTCCGATCGTTGTCAGAAGTAAGTTGGCCGCAGTGTTATCACTCATGG
TTATGGCAGCACTGCATAATTCTCTTACTGTCATGCCATCCGTAAGATGCTTTTCTGTGACTGGTGAGTA
CTCAACCAAGTCATTCTGAGAATAGTGTATGCGGCGACCGAGTTGCTCTTGCCCGGCGTCAATACGGGAT
AATACCGCGCCACATAGCAGAACTTTAAAAGTGCTCATCATTGGAAAACGTTCTTCGGGGCGAAAACTCT
CAAGGATCTTACCGCTGTTGAGATCCAGTTCGATGTAACCCACTCGTGCACCCAACTGATCTTCAGCATC
TTTTACTTTCACCAGCGTTTCTGGGTGAGCAAAAACAGGAAGGCAAAATGCCGCAAAAAAGGGAATAAGG
GCGACACGGAAATGTTGAATACTCATACTCTTCCTTTTTCAATATTATTGAAGCATTTATCAGGGTTATT
GTCTCATGAGCGGATACATATTTGAATGTAGCTCCGAATTTCTCGAGGGCTTGTCGACGACGGCGGTCTC
CGTCGTCAGGATCATGAATTCGACCCGCCTGCCACCATGACCGAGTACAAGCCCACGGTGCGCCTCGCCA
CCCGCGACGACGTCCCCCGGGCCGTACGCACCCTCGCCGCCGCGTTCGCCGACTACCCCGCCACGCGCCA
CACCGTCGACCCGGACCGCCACATCGAGCGGGTCACCGAGCTGCAAGAACTCTTCCTCACGCGCGTCGGG
CTCGACATCGGCAAGGTGTGGGTCGCGGACGACGGCGCCGCGGTGGCGGTCTGGACCACGCCGGAGAGCG
TCGAAGCGGGGGCGGTGTTCGCCGAGATCGGCCCGCGCATGGCCGAGTTGAGCGGTTCCCGGCTGGCCGC
GCAGCAACAGATGGAAGGCCTCCTGGCGCCGCACCGGCCCAAGGAGCCCGCGTGGTTCCTGGCCACCGTC
GGCGTCTCGCCCGACCACCAGGGCAAGGGTCTGGGCAGCGCCGTCGTGCTCCCCGGAGTGGAGGCGGCCG
AGCGCGCCGGGGTGCCCGCCTTCCTGGAGACATCCGCGCCCCGCAACCTCCCCTTCTACGAGCGGCTCGG
CTTCACCGTCACCGCCGACGTCGAGGTGCCCGAAGGACCGCGCACCTGGTGCATGACCCGCAAGCCCGGT
GCCTGATACGCGTGAATTCACTCCTCAGGTGCAGGCTGCCTATCAGAAGGTGGTGGCTGGTGTGGCCAAT
GCCCTGGCTCACAAATACCACTGAGATCTTTTTCCCTCTGCCAAAAATTATGGGGACATCATGAAGCCCC
TTGAGCATCTGACTTCTGGCTAATAAAGGAAATTTATTTTCATTGCAATAGTGTGTTGGAATTTTTTGTG
TCTCTCACTCGGAAGGACATATGGGAGGGCAAATCATTTAAAACATCAGAATGAGTATTTGGTTTAGAGT
TTGGCAACATATGCCCATATGCTGGCTGCCATGAACAAAGGTTGGCTATAAAGAGGTCATCAGTATATGA
AACAGCCCCCTGCTGTCCATTCCTTATTCCATAGAAAAGCCTTGACTTGAGGTTAGATTTTTTTTATATT
TTGTTTTGTGTTATTTTTTTCTTTAACATCCCTAAAATTTTCCTTACATGTTTTACTAGCCAGATTTTTC
CTCCTCTCCTGACTACTCCCAGTCATAGCTGTCCCTCTTCTCTTATGGAGATCCCTCGACCTGCAGCCCA
AGCTTGAATTCTCTAGAATTACCCTGTTATCCCTATGCTTGGTTTACCGAGCTCTTATTGGTTTTCAAAC
TTCATTGACTGTGCCCAACGCGCCTGGGAGCTCACGGGGACAGCCCCCCCCCAAAGCCCCCAGGGATGTA
ATTACGTCCCTCCCCCGCTAGGGGGCAGCAGCGAGCCGCCCGGGGCTCCGCTCCGGTCCGGCGCTCCCCC
CGCATCCCCGAGCCGGCAGCGTGCGGGGACAGCCCGGGCACGGGGAAGGTGGCACGGGATCGCTTTCCTC
TGAACGCTTCTCGCTGCTCTTTGAGCCTGCAGACACCTGGGGGGATACGGGGAAAAAGCTAGGCTGAAAG
ACCGGTTCTTAGAATGACACGCGCCTGGGAGCTCACGGGGACAGCCCCCCCCCAAAGCCCCCAGGGATGT
AATTACGTCCCTCCCCCGCTAGGGGGCAGCAGCGAGCCGCCCGGGGCTCCGCTCCGGTCCGGCGCTCCCC
CCGCATCCCCGAGCCGGCAGCGTGCGGGGACAGCCCGGGCACGGGGAAGGTGGCACGGGATCGCTTTCCT
CTGAACGCTTCTCGCTGCTCTTTGAGCCTGCAGACACCTGGGGGGATACGGGGAAAAAGCTAACTTCTGA
GACGACAACTTTGTATAGAAAAGTTGGCTCCGAATTCGCCCTTGACAGCAGAGATCCAGTTTGGTTAATT
AATTGGCTCCGGTGCCCGTCAGTGGGCAGAGCGCACATCGCCCACAGTCCCCGAGAAGTTGTGGGGAGGG
GTCGGCAATTGAACCGGTGCCTAGAGAAGGTGGCGCGGGGTAAACTGGGAAAGTGATGTCGTGTACTGGC
TCCGCCTTTTTCCCGAGGGTGGGGGAGAACCGTATATAAGTGCAGTAGTCGCCGTGAACGTTCTTTTTCG
CAACGGGTTTGCCGCCAGAACACAGGTAAGTGCCGTGTGTGGTTCCCGCGGGCCTGGCCTCTTTACGGGT
TATGGCCCTTGCGTGCCTTGAATTACTTCCACCTGGCTGCAGTACGTGATTCTTGATCCCGAGCTTCGGG
TTGGAAGTGGGTGGGAGAGTTCGAGGCCTTGCGCTTAAGGAGCCCCTTCGCCTCGTGCTTGAGTTGAGGC
CTGGCCTGGGCGCTGGGGCCGCCGCGTGCGAATCTGGTGGCACCTTCGCGCCTGTCTCGCTGCTTTCGAT
AAGTCTCTAGCCATTTAAAATTTTTGATGACCTGCTGCGACGCTTTTTTTCTGGCAAGATAGTCTTGTAA
ATGCGGGCCAAGATCTGCACACTGGTATTTCGGTTTTTGGGGCCGCGGGCGGCGACGGGGCCCGTGCGTC
CCAGCGCACATGTTCGGCGAGGCGGGGCCTGCGAGCGCGGCCACCGAGAATCGGACGGGGGTAGTCTCAA
GCTGGCCGGCCTGCTCTGGTGCCTGGCCTCGCGCCGCCGTGTATCGCCCCGCCCTGGGCGGCAAGGCTGG
CCCGGTCGGCACCAGTTGCGTGAGCGGAAAGATGGCCGCTTCCCGGCCCTGCTGCAGGGAGCTCAAAATG
GAGGACGCGGCGCTCGGGAGAGCGGGCGGGTGAGTCACCCACACAAAGGAAAAGGGCCTTTCCGTCCTCA
GCCGTCGCTTCATGTGACTCCACGGAGTACCGGGCGCCGTCCAGGCACCTCGATTAGTTCTCGAGCTTTT
GGAGTACGTCGTCTTTAGGTTGGGGGGAGGGGTTTTATGCGATGGAGTTTCCCCACACTGAGTGGGTGGA
GACTGAAGTTAGGCCAGCTTGGCACTTGATGTAATTCTCCTTGGAATTTGCCCTTTTTGAGTTTGGATCT
TGGTTCATTCTCAAGCCTCAGACAGTGGTTCAAAGTTTTTTTCTTCCATTTCAGGTGTCGTGAGAAGGGC
GAATTCGACCCAAGTTTGTACAAAAAAGCAGGCTGGATCCAGGTGCCACCATGGTGAGCGAGCTGATTAA
GGAGAACATGCACATGAAGCTGTACATGGAGGGCACCGTGAACAACCACCACTTCAAGTGCACATCCGAG
GGCGAAGGCAAGCCCTACGAGGGCACCCAGACCATGAGAATCAAGGCGGTCGAGGGCGGCCCTCTCCCCT
TCGCCTTCGACATCCTGGCTACCAGCTTCATGTACGGCAGCAAAACCTTCATCAACCACACCCAGGGCAT
CCCCGACTTCTTTAAGCAGTCCTTCCCCGAGGGCTTCACATGGGAGAGAGTCACCACATACGAAGATGGG
GGCGTGCTGACCGCTACCCAGGACACCAGCCTCCAGGACGGCTGCCTCATCTACAACGTCAAGATCAGAG
GGGTGAACTTCCCATCCAACGGCCCTGTGATGCAGAAGAAAACACTCGGCTGGGAGGCCTCCACCGAGAC
ACTGTACCCCGCTGACGGCGGCCTGGAAGGCAGAGCCGACATGGCCCTGAAGCTCGTGGGCGGGGGCCAC
CTGATCTGCAACCTTAAGACCACATACAGATCCAAGAAACCCGCTAAGAACCTCAAGATGCCCGGCGTCT
ACTATGTGGACAGGAGACTGGAAAGAATCAAGGAGGCCGACAAAGAGACATACGTCGAGCAGCACGAGGT
GGCTGTGGCCAGATACTGCGACCTCCCTAGCAAACTGGGGCACAAACTTAATTGAGAATTCTACCACCCA
GCTTTCTTGTACAAAGTGGTACGTCTCAAGACCAGAGGTCTCTGCTTTACTCCCTTAAACAGACCGAACA
GGTATATTAAACAGACCGAACAGGTATATTAAACAGACCGAACAGGTATATTAAACAGACCGAACAGGTA
TATCAACCAGAAGAGACCTGTGCTTCACTCCTCAGGTGCAGGCTGCCTATCAGAAGGTGGTGGCTGGTGT
GGCCAATGCCCTGGCTCACAAATACCACTGAGATCTTTTTCCCTCTGCCAAAAATTATGGGGACATCATG
AAGCCCCTTGAGCATCTGACTTCTGGCTAATAAAGGAAATTTATTTTCATTGCAATAGTGTGTTGGAATT
TTTTGTGTCTCTCACTCGGAAGGACATATGGGAGGGCAAATCATTTAAAACATCAGAATGAGTATTTGGT
TTAGAGTTTGGCAACATATGCCCATATGCTGGCTGCCATGAACAAAGGTTGGCTATAAAGAGGTCATCAG
TATATGAAACAGCCCCCTGCTGTCCATTCCTTATTCCATAGAAAAGCCTTGACTTGAGGTTAGATTTTTT
TTATATTTTGTTTTGTGTTATTTTTTTCTTTAACATCCCTAAAATTTTCCTTACATGTTTTACTAGCCAG
ATTTTTCCTCCTCTCCTGACTACTCCCAGTCATAGCTGTCCCTCTTCTCTTATGGAGATCCCGAGCGGTG
CGTTTTTATGCTTGTAGTATTGTATAATGTTTTTAAGATCCAAGCTTCTGACCTCTTCTCTTCCTCCCAC
AGGGCCTCGAGACAATTGCATCGATGGTACCAGTGAAAGTCTGCAATGAATTCGAGTTGGCGCGCCTGTC
ATTCTAAATCTCTCTTTCAGCCTAAAGCTTTTTCCCCGTATCCCCCCAGGTGTCTGCAGGCTCAAAGAGC
AGCGAGAAGCGTTCAGAGGAAAGCGATCCCGTGCCACCTTCCCCGTGCCCGGGCTGTCCCCGCACGCTGC
CGGCTCGGGGATGCGGGGGGAGCGCCGGACCGGAGCGGAGCCCCGGGCGGCTCGCTGCTGCCCCCTAGCG
GGGGAGGGACGTAATTACATCCCTGGGGGCTTTGGGAGGGGGCTGTCCCCGTGAGCTCCCAGGCGCGCCT
GTCATTCTAAATCTCTCTTTCAGCCTAAAGCTTTTTCCCCGTATCCCCCCAGGTGTCTGCAGGCTCAAAG
AGCAGCGAGAAGCGTTCAGAGGAAAGCGATCCCGTGCCACCTTCCCCGTGCCCGGGCTGTCCCCGCACGC
TGCCGGCTCGGGGATGCGGGGGGAGCGCCGGACCGGAGCGGAGCCCCGGGCGGCTCGCTGCTGCCCCCTA
GCGGGGGAGGGACGTAATTACATCCCTGGGGGCTTTGGGGGGGGGCTGTCCCCGTGAGCTCCCAGGCGCG
CCAACTCGGTACCGTATCGATGTCGACGTTAACGCTAGTGATATCAACTTTGTATAGAAAAGTTGGCTCC
GAATTCGCCCTTGACAGCAGAGATCCAGTTTGGTTAATTAATTGGCTCCGGTGCCCGTCAGTGGGCAGAG
CGCACATCGCCCACAGTCCCCGAGAAGTTGTGGGGAGGGGTCGGCAATTGAACCGGTGCCTAGAGAAGGT
GGCGCGGGGTAAACTGGGAAAGTGATGTCGTGTACTGGCTCCGCCTTTTTCCCGAGGGTGGGGGAGAACC
GTATATAAGTGCAGTAGTCGCCGTGAACGTTCTTTTTCGCAACGGGTTTGCCGCCAGAACACAGGTAAGT
GCCGTGTGTGGTTCCCGCGGGCCTGGCCTCTTTACGGGTTATGGCCCTTGCGTGCCTTGAATTACTTCCA
CCTGGCTGCAGTACGTGATTCTTGATCCCGAGCTTCGGGTTGGAAGTGGGTGGGAGAGTTCGAGGCCTTG
CGCTTAAGGAGCCCCTTCGCCTCGTGCTTGAGTTGAGGCCTGGCCTGGGCGCTGGGGCCGCCGCGTGCGA
ATCTGGTGGCACCTTCGCGCCTGTCTCGCTGCTTTCGATAAGTCTCTAGCCATTTAAAATTTTTGATGAC
CTGCTGCGACGCTTTTTTTCTGGCAAGATAGTCTTGTAAATGCGGGCCAAGATCTGCACACTGGTATTTC
GGTTTTTGGGGCCGCGGGCGGCGACGGGGCCCGTGCGTCCCAGCGCACATGTTCGGCGAGGCGGGGCCTG
CGAGCGCGGCCACCGAGAATCGGACGGGGGTAGTCTCAAGCTGGCCGGCCTGCTCTGGTGCCTGGCCTCG
CGCCGCCGTGTATCGCCCCGCCCTGGGCGGCAAGGCTGGCCCGGTCGGCACCAGTTGCGTGAGCGGAAAG
ATGGCCGCTTCCCGGCCCTGCTGCAGGGAGCTCAAAATGGAGGACGCGGCGCTCGGGAGAGCGGGCGGGT
GAGTCACCCACACAAAGGAAAAGGGCCTTTCCGTCCTCAGCCGTCGCTTCATGTGACTCCACGGAGTACC
GGGCGCCGTCCAGGCACCTCGATTAGTTCTCGAGCTTTTGGAGTACGTCGTCTTTAGGTTGGGGGGAGGG
GTTTTATGCGATGGAGTTTCCCCACACTGAGTGGGTGGAGACTGAAGTTAGGCCAGCTTGGCACTTGATG
TAATTCTCCTTGGAATTTGCCCTTTTTGAGTTTGGATCTTGGTTCATTCTCAAGCCTCAGACAGTGGTTC
AAAGTTTTTTTCTTCCATTTCAGGTGTCGTGAGAAGGGCGAATTCGACCCAAGTTTGTACAAAAAAGCAG
GCTCGCCACCATGGTGAGCAAGGGCGAGGAGCTGTTCACCGGGGTGGTGCCCATCCTGGTCGAGCTGGAC
GGCGACGTAAACGGCCACAAGTTCAGCGTGAGGGGCGAGGGCGAGGGCGATGCCACCAACGGCAAGCTGA
CCCTGAAGTTCATCTGCACCACCGGCAAGCTGCCCGTGCCCTGGCCCACCCTCGTGACCACCCTGAGCCA
CGGCGTGCAGTGCTTCGCCCGCTACCCCGACCACATGAAGCAGCACGACTTCTTCAAGTCCGCCATGCCC
GAAGGCTACGTCCAGGAGCGCACCATCTTCTTCAAGGACGACGGCACCTACAAGACCCGCGCCGAGGTGA
AGTTCGAGGGCGACACCCTAGTGAACCGCATCGAGCTGAAGGGCGTCGACTTCAAGGAGGACGGCAACAT
CCTGGGGCACAAGCTGGAGTACAACTTCAACAGCCACAACATCTATATCATGGCCGTCAAGCAGAAGAAC
GGCATCAAGGTGAACTTCAAGATCCGCCACAACGTGGAGGACGGCAGCGTGCAGCTCGCCGACCACTACC
AGCAGAACACCCCCATCGGCGACGGCCCCGTGCTGCTGCCCGACAGCCACTACCTGAGCACCCAGTCCGT
GCTGAGCAAAGACCCCAACGAGAAGCGCGATCACATGGTCCTGCTGGAGTTCCGCACCGCCGCCGGGATC
ACTCTCGGCATGGACGAGCTGTACAAGTAATACCACCCAGCTTTCTTGTACAAAGTGGTACGCGTGAATT
CACTCCTCAGGTGCAGGCTGCCTATCAGAAGGTGGTGGCTGGTGTGGCCAATGCCCTGGCTCACAAATAC
CACTGAGATCTTTTTCCCTCTGCCAAAAATTATGGGGACATCATGAAGCCCCTTGAGCATCTGACTTCTG
GCTAATAAAGGAAATTTATTTTCATTGCAATAGTGTGTTGGAATTTTTTGTGTCTCTCACTCGGAAGGAC
ATATGGGAGGGCAAATCATTTAAAACATCAGAATGAGTATTTGGTTTAGAGTTTGGCAACATATGCCCAT
ATGCTGGCTGCCATGAACAAAGGTTGGCTATAAAGAGGTCATCAGTATATGAAACAGCCCCCTGCTGTCC
ATTCCTTATTCCATAGAAAAGCCTTGACTTGAGGTTAGATTTTTTTTATATTTTGTTTTGTGTTATTTTT
TTCTTTAACATCCCTAAAATTTTCCTTACATGTTTTACTAGCCAGATTTTTCCTCCTCTCCTGACTACTC
CCAGTCATAGCTGTCCCTCTTCTCTTATGGAGATCCCTCGACCTGCAGCCCAAGCTTGGCGTAATCATGG
TCATAGCTGTTTCCTGTGTGAAATTGTTATCCGCTCACAATTCCACACAACATACGAGCCGGAAGCATAA
AGTGTAAAGCCTGGGGTGCCTAATGAGTGAGCTAACTCACATTAATTGCGTTGCGCTCACTGCCCGCTTT
CCAGTCGGGAAACCTGTCGTGCCAGCGGATCGACAGTACTAAGCTTGGTCTAATACCCAATCTCTCGTCT
TATCCAGATGTTTTATACGCCTCTGGCCCGTGTCTCAAAATCTCTGATGTTACATTGCACAAGATAAAAT
AATATCATCATGAACAATAAAACTGTCTGCTTACATAAACAGTAATACAAGGGGTGTTATGAGCCATATT
CAACGGGAAACGTCGAGGCCGCGATTAAATTCCAACATGGATGCTGATTTATATGGGTATAAATGGGCTC
GCGATAATGTCGGGCAATCAGGTGCGACAATCTATCGCTTGTATGGGAAGCCCGATGCGCCAGAGTTGTT
TCTGAAACATGGCAAAGGTAGCGTTGCCAATGATGTTACAGATGAGATGGTCAGACTAAACTGGCTGACG
GAATTTATGCCTCTTCCGACCATCAAGCATTTTATCCGTACTCCTGATGATGCATGGTTACTCACCACTG
CGATCCCCGGAAAAACAGCATTCCAGGTATTAGAAGAATATCCTGATTCAGGTGAAAATATTGTTGATGC
GCTGGCAGTGTTCCTGCGCCGGTTGCATTCGATTCCTGTTTGTAATTGTCCTTTTAACAGCGATCGCGTA
TTTCGTCTCGCTCAGGCGCAATCACGAATGAATAACGGTTTGGTTGATGCGAGTGATTTTGATGACGAGC
GTAATGGCTGGCCTGTTGAACAAGTCTGGAAAGAAATGCATAAACTTTTGCCATTCTCACCGGATTCAGT
CGTCACTCATGGTGATTTCTCACTTGATAACCTTATTTTTGACGAGGGGAAATTAATAGGTTGTATTGAT
GTTGGACGAGTCGGAATCGCAGACCGATACCAGGATCTTGCCATCCTATGGAACTGCCTCGGTGAGTTTT
CTCCTTCATTACAGAAACGGCTTTTTCAAAAATATGGTATTGATAATCCTGATATGAATAAATTGCAGTT
TCATTTGATGCTCGATGAGTTTTTCTAATCAGAATTGGTTAATTGGTTGTAACACTGGCAGAGCATTACG
CTGACTTGACGGGACGGCGCAAGCTCATGACCAAAATCCCTTAACGTGAGTTACGCGTCGTTCCACTGAG
CGTCAGAGGTATCACTAGTATTACAGAGGTAAGTTATAACAGTCGCCTAACCC
Features (pLannotate 1.2.2; 28 found; start..end, strand, type, name):
     87..675     -  rep_origin     ori: high-copy-number ColE1/pMB1/pBR322/pUC origin of replication
    846..1706    -  CDS            AmpR: β-lactamase; bla; confers resistance to ampicillin, carbenicillin, and related antibiotics
   1707..1778    -  promoter       AmpR promoter: bla
   1857..2456    +  CDS            PuroR: puromycin N-acetyltransferase; pac from Streptomyces alboniger; confers resistance to puromycin
   2461..2541    +  CDS            HBB (fragment): HBB_PONPY - Experimental evidence at transcript level: Swiss-Prot protein existence level 2. Involved in oxygen transport from the lung to the various peripheral tissues. From Pongo pygmaeus (Bornean orangutan).
   2612..2667    +  polyA_signal   β-globin poly(A) signal: rabbit β-globin polyadenylation signal (Gil and Proudfoot, 1987)
   3646..3666    +  protein_bind   attB4: mutant version of attB; core recombination site for the Gateway® BP reaction BP Clonase™
   3734..3945    +  promoter       EF-1α core promoter: core promoter for human elongation factor EF-1α
   3946..4884    +  intron         EF-1α intron A: intron upstream of the start codon of human EF-1α
   4911..4931    +  protein_bind   attB1: mutant version of attB; core recombination site for the Gateway® BP reaction BP Clonase™
   4951..5646    +  CDS            mKate2: mKate2 is a basic (constitutively fluorescent) red fluorescent protein published in 2009, derived from Entacmaea quadricolor. It is reported to be a rapidly-maturing monomer with moderate acid sensitivity.
   5666..5690    -  protein_bind   attB2: mutant version of attB; recombination site for the Gateway® BP reaction BP Clonase™
   5834..5908    +  CDS            HBB (fragment): HBB_PONPY - Experimental evidence at transcript level: Swiss-Prot protein existence level 2. Involved in oxygen transport from the lung to the various peripheral tissues. From Pongo pygmaeus (Bornean orangutan).
   5979..6034    +  polyA_signal   β-globin poly(A) signal: rabbit β-globin polyadenylation signal (Gil and Proudfoot, 1987)
   6418..6443    +  misc_feature   SA: splice acceptor site
   7115..7135    +  protein_bind   attB4: mutant version of attB; core recombination site for the Gateway® BP reaction BP Clonase™
   7203..7414    +  promoter       EF-1α core promoter: core promoter for human elongation factor EF-1α
   7415..8353    +  intron         EF-1α intron A: intron upstream of the start codon of human EF-1α
   8380..8400    +  protein_bind   attB1: mutant version of attB; core recombination site for the Gateway® BP reaction BP Clonase™
   8411..9127    +  CDS            EBFP2: EBFP2 is a basic (constitutively fluorescent) blue fluorescent protein published in 2007, derived from Aequorea victoria. It is reported to be a rapidly-maturing monomer with moderate acid sensitivity.
   9135..9159    -  protein_bind   attB2: mutant version of attB; recombination site for the Gateway® BP reaction BP Clonase™
   9163..9243    +  CDS            HBB (fragment): HBB_PONPY - Experimental evidence at transcript level: Swiss-Prot protein existence level 2. Involved in oxygen transport from the lung to the various peripheral tissues. From Pongo pygmaeus (Bornean orangutan).
   9314..9369    +  polyA_signal   β-globin poly(A) signal: rabbit β-globin polyadenylation signal (Gil and Proudfoot, 1987)
   9752..9774    -  protein_bind   lac operator (fragment): The lac repressor binds to the lac operator to inhibit transcription in E. coli. This inhibition can be relieved by adding lactose or isopropyl-β-D-thiogalactopyranoside (IPTG). lac repressor encoded by lacI
   9778..9808    -  promoter       lac promoter: promoter for the E. coli lac operon
   9823..9844    -  protein_bind   CAP binding site: CAP binding activates transcription in the presence of cAMP. E. coli catabolite activator protein
   9857..9896    -  CDS            lacI (fragment): lac repressor; lacI; The lac repressor binds to the lac operator to inhibit transcription in E. coli. This inhibition can be relieved by adding lactose or isopropyl-β-D-thiogalactopyranoside (IPTG).
  10069..10878   +  CDS            KanR: aminoglycoside phosphotransferase; aph(3')-Ia; confers resistance to kanamycin in bacteria or G418 (Geneticin®) in eukaryotes
