[The description below was written by a language model from this plasmid's Addgene catalogue record and pLannotate feature annotations shown in this document.]
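Description:
LSB-hsa-miR-3144-3p is a mammalian expression, synthetic-biology plasmid of about 11 kb, built on the Low Sensor Backbone (LSB) and designed to report the activity of the human microRNA hsa-miR-3144-3p by fluorescence. It replicates in E. coli from a high-copy ColE1/pUC-type origin and carries both a β-lactamase gene (ampicillin resistance) and an aph(3')-Ia gene (kanamycin resistance), matching the dual selection listed for it. Remnants of a lac promoter/operator region are also annotated in the backbone.

The payload consists of two parallel transcription units, each driven by the human EF-1α core promoter with its intron A and terminated by a rabbit β-globin polyadenylation signal. Gateway attB4, attB1 and attB2 sites flank the promoters and coding sequences, indicating how the units were assembled. One unit encodes the red fluorescent protein mKate2. According to the record, the miR-3144-3p target lies in its 3' UTR, although the target site itself is not annotated in the feature table. The other unit encodes the blue fluorescent protein EBFP2 and serves as an internal reference. When the miRNA is active in a transfected cell it represses mKate2 but not EBFP2, so the ratio of red to blue signal gives a normalised readout of miRNA activity.

A puromycin N-acetyltransferase coding sequence with its own β-globin poly(A) signal is also present for selection in mammalian cells, but no promoter is annotated directly upstream of it. The depositor notes that the repeated poly(A) elements make the plasmid inherently unstable. The depositor also reports small insertions flanking the puromycin gene in the physical plasmid relative to the deposited sequence, which do not affect puromycin selection.
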