Addgene plasmid #103426: LSB-hsa-miR-3144-3p
Purpose: Used to sense miRNA activity using fluorescence based tools. hsa-miR-3144-3p target in 3' UTR of of mKate. miRNA activity can be measured by the repression of mKate2 relative to EBFP2 fluorescent proteins . Plasmid is inherently unstable; please see Depositor Comments
Depositing lab: Ron Weiss. Depositing organization: Massachusetts Institute of Technology. Publication: A mixed antagonistic/synergistic miRNA repression model enables accurate predictions of multi-input miRNA sensor activity. Gam JJ, Babb J, Weiss R. Nat Commun. 2018 Jun 22;9(1):2430. doi: 10.1038/s41467-018-04575-0. PubMed 29934631.
Backbone
  Vector backbone: Low Sensor Backbone (LSB)
  Vector type: Mammalian Expression, Synthetic Biology
Growth in bacteria
  Bacterial resistance: Ampicillin and Kanamycin, 100 & 50 μg/mL
  Growth temperature: 30°C
  Growth strain: NEB Stable
  Copy number: High Copy
Gene/Insert
  Gene/Insert name: hsa-miR-3144-3p target
  Species: H. sapiens (human)
  Entrez Gene: MIR3144 (a.k.a. mir-3144)
  Promoter: EF-1a
  Cloning method: Gibson Cloning
Terms and licenses: Academic/Nonprofit Terms; Industry Terms: Not Available to Industry
Depositor comments: Please note that this plasmid is inherently unstable due to a repeating poly A element. We recommend performing a diagnostic digest on multiple colonies upon receipt. The depositors would like to note the presence of several discrepancies between the depositor sequence and physical plasmid sequence. In particular, the sequences upstream and downstream of the puromycin coding region have 10 bp insertions which do not affect the ability to perform puromycin selection. The sequences for those regions within the physical plasmids are as follows: Upstream of Puro: GAATTCGACCGCCTGTCTCAAGGTGCCACC; Downstream of Puro: GCTTTGAGACTACGCGTGAATTCACTCCTC.
How to cite: LSB-hsa-miR-3144-3p was a gift from Ron Weiss (Addgene plasmid # 103426 ; http://n2t.net/addgene:103426 ; RRID:Addgene_103426)
