>Addgene plasmid #103426 | LSB-hsa-miR-3144-3p | depositor partial sequence | sequence record 195902 | hsa-miR-3144-3p target
TAAACAGACCGAACAGGTATAT
