>Addgene plasmid #103426 | LSB-hsa-miR-3144-3p | addgene partial sequence | sequence record 272333 | mKate2-F 5'-ACCCGCTAAGAACCTCAAGA-3'
CAAAGAGACATACGTCGAGCAGCACGAGGTGGCTGTGGCCAGATACTGCGACCTCCCTAGCAAACTGGGG
CACAAACTTAATTGAGAATTCTACCACCCAGCTTTCTTGTACAAAGTGGTACGTCTCAAGACCAGAGGTC
TCTGCTTTACTCCCTTAAACAGACCGAACAGGTATATTAAACAGACCGAACAGGTATATTAAACAGACCG
AACAGGTATATTAAACAGACCGAACAGGTATATCAACCAGAAGAGACCTGTGCTTCACTCCTCAGGTGCA
GGCTGCCTATCAGAAGGTGGTGGCTGGTGTGGCCAATGCCCTGGCTCACAAATACCACTGAGATCTTTTT
CCCTCTGCCAAAAATTATGGGGACATCATGAAGCCCCTTGAGCATCTGACTTCTGGCTAATAAAGGAAAT
TTATTTTCATTGC
